>Addgene plasmid #213351 | NPBW2-DuET | addgene full sequence | sequence record 430915 | Addgene NGS Result
ACTTTATCCGCCTCCATCCAGTCTATTAATTGTTGCCGGGAAGCTAGAGTAAGTAGTTCGCCAGTTAATA
GTTTGCGCAACGTTGTTGCCATTGCTACAGGCATCGTGGTGTCACGCTCGTCGTTTGGTATGGCTTCATT
CAGCTCCGGTTCCCAACGATCAAGGCGAGTTACATGATCCCCCATGTTGTGCAAAAAAGCGGTTAGCTCC
TTCGGTCCTCCGATCGTTGTCAGAAGTAAGTTGGCCGCAGTGTTATCACTCATGGTTATGGCAGCACTGC
ATAATTCTCTTACTGTCATGCCATCCGTAAGATGCTTTTCTGTGACTGGTGAGTACTCAACCAAGTCATT
CTGAGAATAGTGTATGCGGCGACCGAGTTGCTCTTGCCCGGCGTCAATACGGGATAATACCGCGCCACAT
AGCAGAACTTTAAAAGTGCTCATCATTGGAAAACGTTCTTCGGGGCGAAAACTCTCAAGGATCTTACCGC
TGTTGAGATCCAGTTCGATGTAACCCACTCGTGCACCCAACTGATCTTCAGCATCTTTTACTTTCACCAG
CGTTTCTGGGTGAGCAAAAACAGGAAGGCAAAATGCCGCAAAAAAGGGAATAAGGGCGACACGGAAATGT
TGAATACTCATACTCTTCCTTTTTCAATATTATTGAAGCATTTATCAGGGTTATTGTCTCATGAGCGGAT
ACATATTTGAATGTATTTAGAAAAATAAACAAATAGGGGTTCCGCGCACATTTCCCCGAAAAGTGCCACC
TGACGTCGACGGATCGGGAGATCTCCCGATCCCCTATGGTGCACTCTCAGTACAATCTGCTCTGATGCCG
CATAGTTAAGCCAGTATCTGCTCCCTGCTTGTGTGTTGGAGGTCGCTGAGTAGTGCGCGAGCAAAATTTA
AGCTACAACAAGGCAAGGCTTGACCGACATTTGCATGAAGAATCTGCTTAGGGTTAGGCGTTTTGCGCTG
CTTCGCGATGTACGGGCCAGATATACGCGTTGACATTGATTATTGACTAGTTATTAATAGTAATCAATTA
CGGGGTCATTAGTTCATAGCCCATATATGGAGTTCCGCGTTACATAACTTACGGTAAATGGCCCGCCTGG
CTGACCGCCCAACGACCCCCGCCCATTGACGTCAATAATGACGTATGTTCCCATAGTAACGCCAATAGGG
ACTTTCCATTGACGTCAATGGGTGGAGTATTTACGGTAAACTGCCCACTTGGCAGTACATCAAGTGTATC
ATATGCCAAGTACGCCCCCTATTGACGTCAATGACGGTAAATGGCCCGCCTGGCATTATGCCCAGTACAT
GACCTTATGGGACTTTCCTACTTGGCAGTACATCTACGTATTAGTCATCGCTATTACCATGGTGATGCGG
TTTTGGCAGTACATCAATGGGCGTGGATAGCGGTTTGACTCACGGGGATTTCCAAGTCTCCACCCCATTG
ACGTCAATGGGAGTTTGTTTTGGCACCAAAATCAACGGGACTTTCCAAAATGTCGTAACAACTCCGCCCC
ATTGACGCAAATGGGCGGTAGGCGTGTACGGTGGGAGGTCTATATAAGCAGAGCTCTCTGGCTAACTAGA
GAACCCACTGCTTACTGGCTTATCGAAATTAATACGACTCACTATAGGGAGACCCAAGCTGGCTAGCGTT
TAAACTTAAGCTTAGCGGCCGCGCCACCATGAAGACGATCATCGCCCTGAGCTACATCTTCTGCCTGGTA
TTCGCCGACTACAAGGACGATGATGACGCCAGCATCGATATGCAGGCAGCGGGCCACCCAGAACCCCTCG
ATAGCCGAGGGTCCTTTTCCCTGCCCACGATGGGCGCCAATGTATCTCAGGACAACGGGACTGGCCATAA
CGCTACTTTCTCCGAACCACTCCCATTTCTGTATGTCCTCCTGCCAGCCGTTTACAGCGGGATCTGCGCA
GTGGGATTGACGGGTAACACAGCAGTGATCCTCGTCATCCTGCGAGCACCCAAAATGAAGACGGTGACCA
ATGTGTTCATCCTTAATTTGGCTGTGGCCGACGGACTGTTTACTCTGGTCCTGCCCGTGAACATAGCTGA
ACACTTGTTGCAGTACTGGCCGTTTGGGGAACTGTTGTGTAAACTGGTGCTCGCAGTCGACCATTATAAT
ATATTCTCTTCCATTTACTTTCTTGCTGTGATGAGCGTTGACCGCTATCTGGTCGTACTTGCGACCGTAA
GATCTCGGCACATGCCCTGGCGCACGTATAGGGGCGCAAAGGTGGCCTCTCTGTGCGTCTGGCTCGGGGT
GACCGTGCTGGTGCTTCCCTTCTTCAGTTTTGCCGGTGTGTACTCCAACGAACTTCAAGTGCCCTCCTGT
GGCCTGTCATTCCCATGGCCAGAACAAGTGTGGTTCAAAGCAAGCAGAGTCTACACGTTGGTACTGGGAT
TTGTCCTCCCAGTGTGCACCATCTGCGTGCTGTACACAGATCTGCTGCGAAGGCTCAGAGCTGTTAGACT
CAGGAGTGGCGCCAAAGCACTTGGCAAAGCTAGGCGGAAAGTGACTGTGTTGGTGCTCGTCGTGTTGGCT
GTGTGTCTGCTTTGCTGGACCCCCTTTCACCTTGCTTCTGTAGTAGCTCTCACAACCGACCTCCCCCAAA
CACCCCTGGTGATTTCCATGAGCTATGTTATCACCTCACTTTCCTACGCAAACAGTTGTCTGAATCCGTT
TCTGTACGCTTTCCTGGATGATAACTTCCGGAAAAATTTCAGGTCAATCCTCCGCTGTATCGATACCGGT
GGACGCACCGGTGAATTCGATGAGGCCAGCACCACCGTGTCTAAGACCGAGACTTCTCAGGTGGCCCCTG
CCTAATCTAGAGGGCCCGTTTAAACCCGCTGATCAGCCTCGACTGTGCCTTCTAGTTGCCAGCCATCTGT
TGTTTGCCCCTCCCCCGTGCCTTCCTTGACCCTGGAAGGTGCCACTCCCACTGTCCTTTCCTAATAAAAT
GAGGAAATTGCATCGCATTGTCTGAGTAGGTGTCATTCTATTCTGGGGGGTGGGGTGGGGCAGGACAGCA
AGGGGGAGGATTGGGAAGACAATAGCAGGCATGCTGGGGATGCGGTGGGCTCTATGGCTTCTGAGGCGGA
AAGAACCAGCTGGGGCTCTAGGGGGTATCCCC
[124 nt withheld, positions 3183-3306]
C
[91 nt withheld, positions 3308-3398]
A
[49 nt withheld, positions 3400-3448]
CCTTTGACGTTGGAGTCCACGTTCTTT
[37 nt withheld, positions 3476-3512]
ACCCTATCTCGGTCTATTCTTTTGATTTATAAGGGATTTTGCCGATTTCGGCCTATTGGTTAAAAAATGA
GCTGATTTAACAAAAATTTAACGCGAATTAATTCTGTGGAATGTGTGTCAGTTAGGGTGTGGAAAGTCCC
CAGGCTCCCCAGCAGGCAGAAGTATGCAAAGCATGCATCTCAATTAGTCAGCAACCAGGTGTGGAAAGTC
CCCAGGCTCCCCAGCAGGCAGAAGTATGCAAAGCATGCATCTCAATTAGTCAGCAACCATAGTCCCGCCC
CTAACTCCGCCCATCCCGCCCCTAACTCCGCCCAGTTCCGCCCATTCTCCGCCCCATGGCTGACTAATTT
TTTTTATTTATGCAGAGGCCGAGGCCGCCTCTGCCTCTGAGCTATTCCAGAAGTAGTGAGGAGGCTTTTT
TGGAGGCCTAGGCTTTTGCAAAAAGCTCCCGGGAGCTTGTATATCCATTTTCGGATCTGATCAAGAGACA
GGATGAGGATCGTTTCGCATGATTGAACAAGATGGATTGCACGCAGGTTCTCCGGCCGCTTGGGTGGAGA
GGCTATTCGGCTATGACTGGGCACAACAGACAATCGGCTGCTCTGATGCCGCCGTGTTCCGGCTGTCAGC
GCAGGGGCGCCCGGTTCTTTTTGTCAAGACCGACCTGTCCGGTGCCCTGAATGAACTGCAGGACGAGGCA
GCGCGGCTATCGTGGCTGGCCACGACGGGCGTTCCTTGCGCAGCTGTGCTCGACGTTGTCACTGAAGCGG
GAAGGGACTGGCTGCTATTGGGCGAAGTGCCGGGGCAGGATCTCCTGTCATCTCACCTTGCTCCTGCCGA
GAAAGTATCCATCATGGCTGATGCAATGCGGCGGCTGCATACGCTTGATCCGGCTACCTGCCCATTCGAC
CACCAAGCGAAACATCGCATCGAGCGAGCACGTACTCGGATGGAAGCCGGTCTTGTCGATCAGGATGATC
TGGACGAAGAGCATCAGGGGCTCGCGCCAGCCGAACTGTTCGCCAGGCTCAAGGCGCGCATGCCCGACGG
CGAGGATCTCGTCGTGACCCATGGCGATGCCTGCTTGCCGAATATCATGGTGGAAAATGGCCGCTTTTCT
GGATTCATCGACTGTGGCCGGCTGGGTGTGGCGGACCGCTATCAGGACATAGCGTTGGCTACCCGTGATA
TTGCTGAAGAGCTTGGCGGCGAATGGGCTGACCGCTTCCTCGTGCTTTACGGTATCGCCGCTCCCGATTC
GCAGCGCATCGCCTTCTATCGCCTTCTTGACGAGTTCTTCTGAGCGGGACTCTGGGGTTCGAAATGACCG
ACCAAGCGACGCCCAACCTGCCATCACGAGATTTCGATTCCACCGCCGCCTTCTATGAAAGGTTGGGCTT
CGGAATCGTTTTCCGGGACGCCGGCTGGATGATCCTCCAGCGCGGGGATCTCATGCTGGAGTTCTTCGCC
CACCCCAACTTGTTTATTGCAGCTTATAATGGTTACAAATAAAGCAATAGCATCACAAATTTCACAAATA
AAGCATTTTTTTCACTGCATTCTAGTTGTGGTTTGTCCAAACTCATCAATGTATCTTATCATGTCTGTAT
ACCGTCGACCTCTAGCTAGAGCTTGGCGTAATCATGGTCATAGCTGTTTCCTGTGTGAAATTGTTATCCG
CTCACAATTCCACACAACATACGAGCCGGAAGCATAAAGTGTAAAGCCTGGGGTGCCTAATGAGTGAGCT
AACTCACATTAATTGCGTTGCGCTCACTGCCCGCTTTCCAGTCGGGAAACCTGTCGTGCCAGCTGCATTA
ATGAATCGGCCAACGCGCGGGGAGAGGCGGTTTGCGTATTGGGCGCTCTTCCGCTTCCTCGCTCACTGAC
TCGCTGCGCTCGGTCGTTCGGCTGCGGCGAGCGGTATCAGCTCACTCAAAGGCGGTAATACGGTTATCCA
CAGAATCAGGGGATAACGCAGGAAAGAACATGTGAGCAAAAGGCCAGCAAAAGGCCAGGAACCGTAAAAA
GGCCGCGTTGCTGGCGTTTTTCCATAGGCTCCGCCCCCCTGACGAGCATCACAAAAATCGACGCTCAAGT
CAGAGGTGGCGAAACCCGACAGGACTATAAAGATACCAGGCGTTTCCCCCTGGAAGCTCCCTCGTGCGCT
CTCCTGTTCCGACCCTGCCGCTTACCGGATACCTGTCCGCCTTTCTCCCTTCGGGAAGCGTGGCGCTTTC
TCATAGCTCACGCTGTAGGTATCTCAGTTCGGTGTAGGTCGTTCGCTCCAAGCTGGGCTGTGTGCACGAA
CCCCCCGTTCAGCCCGACCGCTGCGCCTTATCCGGTAACTATCGTCTTGAGTCCAACCCGGTAAGACACG
ACTTATCGCCACTGGCAGCAGCCACTGGTAACAGGATTAGCAGAGCGAGGTATGTAGGCGGTGCTACAGA
GTTCTTGAAGTGGTGGCCTAACTACGGCTACACTAGAAGAACGGTATTTGGTATCTGCGCTCTGCTGAAG
CCAGTTACCTTCGGAAAAAGAGTTGGTAGCTCTTGATCCGGCAAACAAACCACCGCTGGTAGCGGTGGTT
TTTTTGTTTGCAAGCAGCAGATTACGCGCAGAAAAAAAGGATCTCAAGAAGATCCTTTGATCTTTTCTAC
GGGGTCTGACGCTCAGTGGAACGAAAACTCACGTTAAGGGATTTTGGTCATGAGATTATCAAAAAGGATC
TTCACCTAGATCCTTTTAAATTAAAAATGAAGTTTTAAATCAATCTAAAGTATATATGAGTAAACTTGGT
CTGACAGTTACCAATGCTTAATCAGTGAGGCACCTATCTCAGCGATCTGTCTATTTCGTTCATCCATAGT
TGCCTGACTCCCCGTCGTGTAGATAACTACGATACGGGAGGGCTTACCATCTGGCCCCAGTGCTGCAATG
ATACCGCGAGACCCACGCTCACCGGCTCCAGATTTATCAGCAATAAACCAGCCAGCCGGAAGGGCCGAGC
GCAGAAGTGGTCCTGCA
Features (pLannotate 1.2.2; 21 found; start..end, strand, type, name):
    642..746     -  promoter       AmpR promoter: bla
    805..857     -  misc_feature   bom (fragment): basis of mobility region from pBR322
   1012..1391    +  enhancer       CMV enhancer: human cytomegalovirus immediate early enhancer
   1392..1595    +  promoter       CMV promoter: human cytomegalovirus (CMV) immediate early promoter
   1591..1624    +  LTR            5' LTR (truncated) (fragment): truncated 5' long terminal repeat (LTR) from HIV-1
   1640..1658    +  promoter       T7 promoter: promoter for bacteriophage T7 RNA polymerase
   1757..1777    +  CDS            3xFLAG (fragment): three tandem FLAG® epitope tags
   1790..2788    +  CDS            NPBWR2: NPBW2_HUMAN - Also known as GPR8. Experimental evidence at protein level: Swiss-Prot protein existence level 1. Interacts specifically with a number of opioid ligands. Receptor for neuropeptides B and W, which may be involved in neuroendocrine system regulation, food intake and the organization of other signals. From Homo sapiens (Human).
   2913..3137    +  polyA_signal   bGH poly(A) signal: bovine growth hormone polyadenylation signal
   3141..3162    +  promoter       SV40 promoter (fragment): SV40 enhancer and early promoter
   3183..3611    +  rep_origin     f1 ori (sequence partly withheld): f1 bacteriophage origin of replication; arrow indicates direction of (+) strand synthesis
   3625..3954    +  promoter       SV40 promoter: SV40 enhancer and early promoter
   4021..4812    +  CDS            neo: KKA2_KLEPN - Also known as kan, nptII. Experimental evidence at protein level: Swiss-Prot protein existence level 1. Resistance to kanamycin, neomycin, paromomycin, ribostamycin, butirosin and gentamicin B. From Klebsiella pneumoniae.
   4836..4994    +  CDS            ble (fragment): BLE_KLEPN - Experimental evidence at protein level: Swiss-Prot protein existence level 1. Binding protein with a strong affinity to the bleomycin family of antibiotics. Binds to CL990; an antimitotic-antibiotic compound. From Klebsiella pneumoniae.
   4989..5110    +  polyA_signal   SV40 poly(A) signal: SV40 polyadenylation signal
   5183..5199    -  protein_bind   lac operator: The lac repressor binds to the lac operator to inhibit transcription in E. coli. This inhibition can be relieved by adding lactose or isopropyl-β-D-thiogalactopyranoside (IPTG). lac repressor encoded by lacI
   5207..5237    -  promoter       lac promoter: promoter for the E. coli lac operon
   5252..5273    -  protein_bind   CAP binding site: CAP binding activates transcription in the presence of cAMP. E. coli catabolite activator protein
   5286..5378    -  CDS            lacI (fragment): lac repressor; lacI; The lac repressor binds to the lac operator to inhibit transcription in E. coli. This inhibition can be relieved by adding lactose or isopropyl-β-D-thiogalactopyranoside (IPTG).
   5561..6149    -  rep_origin     ori: high-copy-number ColE1/pMB1/pBR322/pUC origin of replication
   6320..641     -  CDS            AmpR (across the origin): β-lactamase; bla; confers resistance to ampicillin, carbenicillin, and related antibiotics
