[The description below was written by a language model from this plasmid's Addgene catalogue record and pLannotate feature annotations shown in this document.]
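Description:
NPBW2-DuET is a mammalian expression plasmid built on the pcDNA 3.1 (+) backbone that carries the human neuropeptides B and W receptor 2 (NPBWR2, also known as GPR8), a class A G protein-coupled receptor. It is maintained in E. coli through a high-copy ColE1/pUC-type origin and selected with ampicillin via the β-lactamase gene. An f1 origin is also present. For selection in mammalian cells, the backbone supplies a neomycin/kanamycin phosphotransferase gene driven by the SV40 enhancer and early promoter and terminated by an SV40 polyadenylation signal. Several short annotated fragments (bom, HIV-1 LTR, ble, lacI and a second SV40 promoter piece) appear to be partial sequence matches within the backbone rather than functional elements.

The receptor coding sequence was inserted by Gibson cloning downstream of the CMV immediate early enhancer and promoter and is followed by the bovine growth hormone polyadenylation signal, giving strong constitutive expression after transfection. A T7 promoter sits between the CMV promoter and the insert and could support in vitro transcription. According to the catalogue entry, the DuET design places a cleaved hemagglutinin signal peptide and a FLAG epitope at the N terminus and a 1D4 epitope at the C terminus. The feature table picks up a single FLAG-length match just upstream of the receptor gene, but it does not separately annotate the signal peptide or the 1D4 tag. The two epitopes at opposite ends allow capture and detection of the full-length receptor, and the construct is described as optimized for mammalian cell expression and proteomics studies. The associated publication concerns multiplexed selectivity screening of anti-GPCR antibodies.
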