Addgene plasmid #213351: NPBW2-DuET
Purpose: The DuET construct encodes the named human GPCR engineered with a cleaved hemagglutinin signal peptide, a 5' FLAG and a 3' 1D4 epitope tag optimized for expression in mammalian cells and proteomics studies.
Depositing lab: Thomas Sakmar. Depositing organization: Rockefeller University. Publication: Multiplexed selectivity screening of anti-GPCR antibodies. Dahl L, Kotliar IB, Bendes A, Dodig-Crnkovic T, Fromm S, Elofsson A, Uhlen M, Sakmar TP, Schwenk JM. Sci Adv. 2023 May 3;9(18):eadf9297. doi: 10.1126/sciadv.adf9297. Epub 2023 May 3. PubMed 37134173.
Backbone
  Vector backbone: pcDNA 3.1 (+)
  Vector type: Mammalian Expression
Growth in bacteria
  Bacterial resistance: Ampicillin, 100 μg/mL
  Growth temperature: 37°C
  Growth strain: DH5alpha
  Copy number: High Copy
Gene/Insert
  Gene/Insert name: NPBW2 (alt names: Neuropeptides B and W receptor 2; GPR8)
  Species: H. sapiens (human)
  Entrez Gene: NPBWR2 (a.k.a. GPR8)
  Promoter: CMV, T7
  Tag / fusion protein: FLAG (N terminal on insert); 1D4 (C terminal on insert)
  Cloning method: Gibson Cloning
Terms and licenses: Academic/Nonprofit Terms; Industry Terms: Not Available to Industry
Depositor comments: Class: A, Family: neuropeptide W neuropeptide B. Ensembl ID: ENSG00000125522, Uniprot ID: P48146
How to cite: NPBW2-DuET was a gift from Thomas Sakmar (Addgene plasmid # 213351 ; http://n2t.net/addgene:213351 ; RRID:Addgene_213351)
